Addgene plasmid #240030: pACEBac1-eIF3g
Purpose: Human eIF3g for further cloning or expression in insect cells for purification
Depositing lab: Venki Ramakrishnan. Depositing organization: MRC Laboratory of Molecular Biology. Publication: Purification and characterization of recombinant human translation initiation factor eIF3. Diaz-Lopez I, Gordiyenko Y, Zuber PK, Li X, Ramakrishnan V. Protein Sci. 2026 Jan;35(1):e70388. doi: 10.1002/pro.70388. PubMed 41432235.
Backbone
  Vector backbone: pACEBac1
  Backbone manufacturer: Geneva Biotech
  Vector type: Insect Expression
Growth in bacteria
  Bacterial resistance: Gentamicin, 10 μg/mL
  Growth temperature: 37°C
  Growth strain: DH5alpha
  Copy number: High Copy
Gene/Insert
  Gene/Insert name: eIF3g
  Species: H. sapiens (human)
  Mutation: WT
  Entrez Gene: EIF3G (a.k.a. EIF3-P42, EIF3S4, eIF3-delta, eIF3-p44)
  Promoter: Polyhedrin
  Cloning method: Gene Synthesis
Terms and licenses: Academic/Nonprofit Terms; Industry Terms: Not Available to Industry
How to cite: pACEBac1-eIF3g was a gift from Venki Ramakrishnan (Addgene plasmid # 240030 ; http://n2t.net/addgene:240030 ; RRID:Addgene_240030)
