[The description below was written by a language model from this plasmid's Addgene catalogue record and pLannotate feature annotations shown in this document.]
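Description:
pACEBac1-eIF3g is a 3.8 kb insect-cell expression plasmid built on the pACEBac1 acceptor vector of the MultiBac-type baculovirus system. It carries wild-type human EIF3G, a subunit of translation initiation factor eIF3, obtained by gene synthesis. In E. coli the plasmid replicates from a high-copy ColE1/pUC-type origin and is selected with gentamicin, through the aacC1 acetyltransferase gene driven by the class 1 integron Pc promoter.

The eIF3g coding sequence sits downstream of the Autographa californica polyhedrin promoter, a very strong late baculoviral promoter, and is followed by an SV40 polyadenylation signal. The short "large T antigen" fragment annotated just before that signal most likely belongs to the SV40 terminator region. The small SET1 hit lies outside the reading frame and appears to be an incidental backbone match. No affinity or epitope tag is annotated or listed, so the protein seems to be expressed untagged.

Tn7L and Tn7R ends are annotated, and they allow Tn7 transposition of the cassette and gentamicin marker into a baculovirus bacmid held in a suitable E. coli host. The resulting recombinant bacmid is then used to produce virus for infecting insect cells. A single loxP site upstream of the promoter permits Cre-mediated fusion with compatible donor plasmids, so several expression cassettes can be combined in one construct.

This fits the stated purpose, which is either direct insect-cell expression of eIF3g for purification or use as a module for further cloning. It was deposited in connection with work on producing and characterising recombinant human eIF3.
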