Features (pLannotate 1.2.2; 11 found; start..end, strand, type, name):
      1..34      +  protein_bind   loxP: Cre-mediated recombination occurs in the 8-bp core sequence (GCATACAT). Cre recombinase
    111..202     +  promoter       polyhedrin promoter: polh from Autographa californica; promoter for the baculovirus polyhedrin gene
    256..1215    +  CDS            EIF3G: EIF3G_HUMAN - Also known as EIF3S4 From Homo sapiens (Human).
   1269..1352    +  CDS            large T antigen (fragment): large T antigen from SV40 (simian virus 40)
   1375..1509    +  polyA_signal   SV40 poly(A) signal: SV40 polyadenylation signal
   1538..1587    +  CDS            SET1 (fragment): solubility-enhancement tag derived from T7 phage gene 10B
   1630..1795    -  mobile_element Tn7L: mini-Tn7 element (left end of the Tn7 transposon) Tn7
   1985..2573    +  rep_origin     ori: high-copy-number ColE1/pMB1/pBR322/pUC origin of replication
   2708..2931    -  mobile_element Tn7R: mini-Tn7 element (right end of the Tn7 transposon) Tn7
   2998..3531    -  CDS            GmR: gentamycin acetyltransferase; aacC1; confers resistance to gentamycin
   3720..3748    -  promoter       Pc promoter: intI1 (promoter lies within the coding sequence); class 1 integron promoter
>Addgene plasmid #240030 | pACEBac1-eIF3g | addgene full sequence | sequence record 478397 | Addgene NGS Result
ATAACTTCGTATAGCATACATTATACGAAGTTATCTGTAACTATAACGGTCCTAAGGTAGCGAGTTTAAA
CACTAGTATCGATTCGCGACCTACTCCGGAATATTAATAGATCATGGAGATAATTAAAATGATAACCATC
TCGCAAATAAATAAGTATTTTACTGTTTTCGTAACAGTTTTGTAATAAAAAAACCTATAAATATTCCGGA
TTATTCATACCGTCCCACCATCGGGCGCGGATCCCTCGAGTCAACATGCCTACAGGTGATTTCGATTCCA
AACCCTCTTGGGCAGATCAGGTGGAGGAAGAGGGAGAGGATGACAAATGCGTGACTAGCGAACTGCTCAA
GGGCATTCCACTCGCCACAGGCGACACTAGCCCTGAGCCAGAGCTGCTCCCAGGTGCACCTCTGCCACCA
CCAAAGGAGGTGATCAACGGCAACATCAAGACAGTTACCGAGTACAAGATTGACGAGGATGGCAAGAAGT
TCAAGATCGTTCGCACCTTCAGGATCGAAACTAGGAAGGCATCCAAAGCTGTTGCCAGAAGGAAGAACTG
GAAGAAGTTCGGTAACTCTGAGTTCGACCCTCCTGGTCCCAACGTCGCTACAACCACAGTGAGCGACGAC
GTTTCCATGACCTTCATCACAAGCAAAGAGGACCTGAATTGCCAAGAGGAGGAAGACCCAATGAACAAGC
TCAAGGGACAGAAGATTGTCAGCTGTCGCATTTGTAAAGGAGATCACTGGACCACAAGATGCCCATACAA
AGATACACTGGGTCCCATGCAGAAGGAGCTGGCTGAGCAGCTGGGACTGTCTACAGGCGAGAAAGAGAAG
CTCCCAGGCGAGCTGGAACCTGTGCAGGCAACCCAGAACAAGACTGGTAAGTACGTTCCACCAAGCCTCA
GGGATGGTGCCTCCAGGAGAGGAGAGTCTATGCAGCCCAACAGGAGAGCAGATGATAACGCCACAATCAG
AGTTACCAACCTGTCTGAAGACACAAGGGAGACTGATCTCCAAGAACTCTTTAGACCCTTCGGCTCCATC
TCTCGCATCTATCTGGCCAAGGACAAGACAACCGGACAGTCCAAGGGCTTCGCCTTCATTAGCTTTCACA
GGAGAGAGGACGCTGCCAGAGCTATTGCTGGTGTGTCTGGATTTGGCTACGACCACCTGATCCTCAATGT
CGAATGGGCAAAGCCTTCCACCAACTAAGGTACCTCTAGAGCCTGCAGTCTCGACAAGCTTGTCGAGAAG
TACTAGAGGATCATAATCAGCCATACCACATTTGTAGAGGTTTTACTTGCTTTAAAAAACCTCCCACACC
TCCCCCTGAACCTGAAACATAAAATGAATGCAATTGTTGTTGTTAACTTGTTTATTGCAGCTTATAATGG
TTACAAATAAAGCAATAGCATCACAAATTTCACAAATAAAGCATTTTTTTCACTGCATTCTAGTTGTGGT
TTGTCCAAACTCATCAATGTATCTTATCATGTCTGGATCTGATCACTGCTTGAGCCTAGAAGATCCGGCT
GCTAACAAAGCCCGAAAGGAAGCTGAGTTGGCTGCTGCCACCGCTGAGCAATAACTATCATAACCCCTAG
GGTATACCCATCTAATTGGAACCAGATAAGTGAAATCTAGTTCCAAACTATTTTGTCATTTTTAATTTTC
GTATTAGCTTACGACGCTACACCCAGTTCCCATCTATTTTGTCACTCTTCCCTAAATAATCCTTAAAAAC
TCCATTTCCACCCCTCCCAGTTCCCAACTATTTTGTCCGCCCACAACCGGTTGACTTGGGTCAACTGTCA
GACCAAGTTTACTCATATATACTTTAGATTGATTTAAAACTTCATTTTTAATTTAAAAGGATCTAGGTGA
AGATCCTTTTTGATAATCTCATGACCAAAATCCCTTAACGTGAGTTTTCGTTCCACTGAGCGTCAGACCC
CGTAGAAAAGATCAAAGGATCTTCTTGAGATCCTTTTTTTCTGCGCGTAATCTGCTGCTTGCAAACAAAA
AAACCACCGCTACCAGCGGTGGTTTGTTTGCCGGATCAAGAGCTACCAACTCTTTTTCCGAAGGTAACTG
GCTTCAGCAGAGCGCAGATACCAAATACTGTTCTTCTAGTGTAGCCGTAGTTAGGCCACCACTTCAAGAA
CTCTGTAGCACCGCCTACATACCTCGCTCTGCTAATCCTGTTACCAGTGGCTGCTGCCAGTGGCGATAAG
TCGTGTCTTACCGGGTTGGACTCAAGACGATAGTTACCGGATAAGGCGCAGCGGTCGGGCTGAACGGGGG
GTTCGTGCACACAGCCCAGCTTGGAGCGAACGACCTACACCGAACTGAGATACCTACAGCGTGAGCTATG
AGAAAGCGCCACGCTTCCCGAAGGGAGAAAGGCGGACAGGTATCCGGTAAGCGGCAGGGTCGGAACAGGA
GAGCGCACGAGGGAGCTTCCAGGGGGAAACGCCTGGTATCTTTATAGTCCTGTCGGGTTTCGCCACCTCT
GACTTGAGCGTCGATTTTTGTGATGCTCGTCAGGGGGGCGGAGCCTATGGAAAAACGCCAGCAACGCGGC
CTTTTTACGGTTCCTGGCCTTTTGCTGGCCTTTTGCTCACATGTTCTTTCCTGCGTTATCCCCTGATTGA
CTTGGGTCGCTCTTCCTGTGGATGCGCAGATGCCCTGCGTAAGCGGGTGTGGGCGGACAATAAAGTCTTA
AACTGAACAAAATAGATCTAAACTATGACAATAAAGTCTTAAACTAGACAGAATAGTTGTAAACTGAAAT
CAGTCCAGTTATGCTGTGAAAAAGCATACTGGACTTTTGTTATGGCTAAAGCAAACTCTTCATTTTCTGA
AGTGCAAATTGCCCGTCGTATTAAAGAGGGGCGTGGCCAAGGGCATGTAAAGACTATATTCGCGGCGTTG
TGACAATTTACCGAACAACTCCGCGGCCGGGAAGCCGATCTCGGCTTGAACGAATTGTTAGGTGGCGGTA
CTTGGGTCGATATCAAAGTGCATCACTTCTTCCCGTATGCCCAACTTTGTATAGAGAGCCACTGCGGGAT
CGTCACCGTAATCTGCTTGCACGTAGATCACATAAGCACCAAGCGCGTTGGCCTCATGCTTGAGGAGATT
GATGAGCGCGGTGGCAATGCCCTGCCTCCGGTGCTCGCCGGAGACTGCGAGATCATAGATATAGATCTCA
CTACGCGGCTGCTCAAACTTGGGCAGAACGTAAGCCGCGAGAGCGCCAACAACCGCTTCTTGGTCGAAGG
CAGCAAGCGCGATGAATGTCTTACTACGGAGCAAGTTCCCGAGGTAATCGGAGTCCGGCTGATGTTGGGA
GTAGGTGGCTACGTCTCCGAACTCACGACCGAAAAGATCAAGAGCAGCCCGCATGGATTTGACTTGGTCA
GGGCCGAGCCTACATGTGCGAATGATGCCCATACTTGAGCCACCTAACTTTGTTTTAGGGCGACTGCCCT
GCTGCGTAACATCGTTGCTGCTGCGTAACATCGTTGCTGCTCCATAACATCAAACATCGACCCACGGCGT
AACGCGCTTGCTGCTTGGATGCCCGAGGCATAGACTGTACAAAAAAACAGTCATAACAAGCCATGAAAAC
CGCCACTGCGCCGTTACCACCGCTGCGTTCGGTCAAGGTTCTGGACCAGTTGCGTGAGCGCATACGCTAC
TTGCATTACAGTTTACGAACCGAACAGGCTTATGTCAACTGGGTTCGTGCCTTCATCCGTTTCCACGGTG
TGCGTCACCCGGCAACCTTGGGCAGCAGCGAAGTCGCC
